Addgene plasmid #234320: pCMV-eGFP-uTEV3
Purpose: Mammalian expression of uTEV3 tagged with an eGFP marker
Depositing lab: Mateo Sánchez. Depositing organization: University of Cambridge. Publication: Mechanically knocking out titin reveals protein tension loss as a trigger of muscle disease. Silva-Rojas R, Vicente N, Gavilan-Herrera M, Labrador-Cantarero V, Sicilia J, Gimenez-Saez O, Dumitru AC, Sanchez MI, Gato-Vilaseca M, Velazquez-Carreras D, Lopez JA, Vazquez J, Herrero-Galan E, Lopez-Unzu MA, Pricolo MR, Alegre-Cebollada J. Nat Biomed Eng. 2025 Jun 5. doi: 10.1038/s41551-025-01403-x. PubMed 40473933.
Backbone
  Vector backbone: pAAV
  Backbone size w/o insert (bp): 3805
  Total vector size (bp): 5284
  Vector type: Mammalian Expression, AAV
Growth in bacteria
  Bacterial resistance: Ampicillin, 100 μg/mL
  Growth temperature: 37°C
  Growth strain: NEB Stable
  Copy number: High Copy
Gene/Insert
  Gene/Insert name: eGFP-uTEV3
  Species: Synthetic
  Insert size (bp): 1479
  Mutation: Mutations respective to the wild type TEV: S219V mutation improves stability, I138T/S153N/T180A mutations improve activity. Last 6 amino acids from TEV were deleted (237-242)
  Promoter: CMV
  Tag / fusion protein: eGFP (N terminal on insert)
  Cloning method: Gibson Cloning
  Sequencing primers: 5′ CMV: caacgggactttccaaaatgtcgtaac; 3′ PolyA: CAGTGGGAGTGGCACCTTCCAGGGTC
Terms and licenses: Academic/Nonprofit Terms; Industry Terms: Not Available to Industry
How to cite: pCMV-eGFP-uTEV3 was a gift from Mateo Sánchez (Addgene plasmid # 234320 ; http://n2t.net/addgene:234320 ; RRID:Addgene_234320)
