[The description below was written by a language model from this plasmid's Addgene catalogue record and pLannotate feature annotations shown in this document.]
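Description:
pCMV-eGFP-uTEV3 is a roughly 5.3 kb mammalian expression plasmid built on a pAAV backbone. Its expression cassette lies between adeno-associated virus serotype 2 inverted terminal repeats, so it can be used for direct transfection and, in principle, packaged into recombinant AAV. The annotation finds a full-length ITR downstream of the cassette but only short ITR fragments upstream. This may reflect incomplete detection or sequencing of this repetitive, structured region rather than a true truncation, and the record does not resolve the point. The plasmid is propagated in bacteria through a high-copy ColE1/pUC-type origin and selected with ampicillin via the β-lactamase gene. An f1 phage origin is also present, along with small remnants of pBR322 bom and rop sequences that are unlikely to be functional.

The payload is a synthetic fusion of about 1.5 kb, with eGFP at the N terminus joined to uTEV3, an engineered tobacco etch virus protease. Relative to wild-type TEV, it carries S219V to improve stability and I138T, S153N and T180A to improve catalytic activity, and it lacks the last six residues (237–242). Transcription is driven by the human CMV immediate-early enhancer and promoter and terminated by the bovine growth hormone polyadenylation signal. A T7 promoter sits just upstream of the coding sequence, and the short HIV-1 LTR match next to the CMV promoter is probably an annotation artefact. The eGFP moiety marks the cells that express the protease. The stated purpose is mammalian expression of uTEV3, and the associated publication concerns mechanically knocking out titin to study loss of protein tension in muscle disease, although the record does not describe how this plasmid was used in that work.
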