Features (pLannotate 1.2.2; 17 found; start..end, strand, type, name):
     12..39      +  repeat_region  AAV2 ITR (fragment): inverted terminal repeat of adeno-associated virus serotype 2 inverted
     68..95      +  repeat_region  AAV2 ITR (fragment): inverted terminal repeat of adeno-associated virus serotype 2 inverted
    201..504     +  enhancer       CMV enhancer: human cytomegalovirus immediate early enhancer
    505..708     +  promoter       CMV promoter: human cytomegalovirus (CMV) immediate early promoter
    704..737     +  LTR            5' LTR (truncated) (fragment): truncated 5' long terminal repeat (LTR) from HIV-1
    753..771     +  promoter       T7 promoter: promoter for bacteriophage T7 RNA polymerase
    791..1507    +  CDS            EGFP: EGFP is a basic (constitutively fluorescent) green fluorescent protein published in 1996, derived from Aequorea victoria. It is reported to be a rapidly-maturing weak dimer with moderate acid sensitivity.
   1552..2251    +  CDS            TEV protease (fragment): tobacco etch virus protease (Kapust et al., 2001)
   2312..2519    +  polyA_signal   bGH poly(A) signal: bovine growth hormone polyadenylation signal
   2548..2688    +  repeat_region  AAV2 ITR: inverted terminal repeat of adeno-associated virus serotype 2 inverted
   2693..2744    -  misc_feature   bom (fragment): basis of mobility region from pBR322
   2763..3218    +  rep_origin     f1 ori (sequence partly withheld): f1 bacteriophage origin of replication; arrow indicates direction of (+) strand synthesis
   3221..3268    -  misc_feature   bom (fragment): basis of mobility region from pBR322
   3370..3405    -  CDS            rop (fragment): Rop protein, which maintains plasmids at low copy number; rop
   3500..3604    +  promoter       AmpR promoter: bla
   3605..4465    +  CDS            AmpR: β-lactamase; bla; confers resistance to ampicillin, carbenicillin, and related antibiotics
   4636..5224    +  rep_origin     ori: high-copy-number ColE1/pMB1/pBR322/pUC origin of replication
>Addgene plasmid #234320 | pCMV-eGFP-uTEV3 | addgene full sequence | sequence record 469012 | Addgene NGS Result
CCTGCAGGCAGCTGCGCGCTCGCTCGCTCACTGAGGCCGCCCGGGCGTCGGGCGACCTTTGGTCGCCCGG
CCTCAGTGAGCGAGCGAGCGCGCAGAGAGGGAGTGGCCAACTCCATCACTAGGGGTTCCTGCGGCCGCAC
GCGTTGTACATAGTAATCAATTACGGGGTCATTAGTTCATAGCCCATATATGGAGTTCCGCGTTACATAA
CTTACGGTAAATGGCCCGCCTGGCTGACCGCCCAACGACCCCCGCCCATTGACGTCAATAATGACGTATG
TTCCCATAGTAACGCCAATAGGGACTTTCCATTGACGTCAATGGGTGGAGTATTTACGGTAAACTGCCCA
CTTGGCAGTACATCAAGTGTATCATATGCCAAGTACGCCCCCTATTGACGTCAATGACGGTAAATGGCCC
GCCTGGCATTATGCCCAGTACATGACCTTATGGGACTTTCCTACTTGGCAGTACATCTACGTATTAGTCA
TCGCTATTACCATGGTGATGCGGTTTTGGCAGTACATCAATGGGCGTGGATAGCGGTTTGACTCACGGGG
ATTTCCAAGTCTCCACCCCATTGACGTCAATGGGAGTTTGTTTTGGCACCAAAATCAACGGGACTTTCCA
AAATGTCGTAACAACTCCGCCCCATTGACGCAAATGGGCGGTAGGCGTGTACGGTGGGAGGTCTATATAA
GCAGAGCTCTCTGGCTAACTAGAGAACCCACTGCTTACTGGCTTATCGAAATTAATACGACTCACTATAG
GGAGACCCAAGCTTGCCACCATGGTGAGCAAGGGCGAGGAGCTGTTCACCGGGGTGGTGCCCATCCTGGT
CGAGCTGGACGGCGACGTAAACGGCCACAAGTTCAGCGTGTCCGGCGAGGGCGAGGGCGATGCCACCTAC
GGCAAGCTGACCCTGAAGTTCATCTGCACCACCGGCAAGCTGCCCGTGCCCTGGCCCACCCTCGTGACCA
CCCTGACCTACGGCGTGCAGTGCTTCAGCCGCTACCCCGACCACATGAAGCAGCACGACTTCTTCAAGTC
CGCCATGCCCGAAGGCTACGTCCAGGAGCGCACCATCTTCTTCAAGGACGACGGCAACTACAAGACCCGC
GCCGAGGTGAAGTTCGAGGGCGACACCCTGGTGAACCGCATCGAGCTGAAGGGCATCGACTTCAAGGAGG
ACGGCAACATCCTGGGGCACAAGCTGGAGTACAACTACAACAGCCACAACGTCTATATCATGGCCGACAA
GCAGAAGAACGGCATCAAGGTGAACTTCAAGATCCGCCACAACATCGAGGACGGCAGCGTGCAGCTCGCC
GACCACTACCAGCAGAACACCCCCATCGGCGACGGCCCCGTGCTGCTGCCCGACAACCACTACCTGAGCA
CCCAGTCCGCCCTGAGCAAAGACCCCAACGAGAAGCGCGATCACATGGTCCTGCTGGAGTTCGTGACCGC
CGCCGGGATCACTCTCGGCATGGACGAGCTGTACAAGGACCTTGGATCTGGCACAGGCGGATCCGGTTCA
GGCGGAGAATCCTTGTTTAAGGGACCACGTGATTACAACCCGATATCGAGCACCATTTGTCATTTGACGA
ATGAATCTGATGGGCACACAACATCGTTGTATGGTATTGGATTTGGTCCCTTCATCATTACAAACAAGCA
CTTGTTTAGAAGAAATAATGGAACACTGTTGGTCCAATCACTACATGGTGTATTCAAGGTCAAGAACACC
ACGACTTTGCAACAACACCTCATTGATGGGAGGGACATGATAATTATTCGCATGCCTAAGGATTTCCCAC
CATTTCCTCAAAAGCTGAAATTTAGAGAGCCACAAAGGGAAGAGCGCATATGTCTTGTGACAACCAACTT
CCAAACTAAGAGCATGTCTAGCATGGTGTCAGACACTAGTTGCACATTCCCTTCATCTGATGGCACATTC
TGGAAGCATTGGATTCAAACCAAGGATGGGCAGTGTGGCAATCCATTAGTATCAACTAGAGATGGGTTCA
TTGTTGGTATACACTCAGCATCGAATTTCACCAACACAAACAATTATTTCGCAAGCGTGCCGAAAAACTT
CATGGAATTGTTGACAAATCAGGAGGCGCAGCAGTGGGTTAGTGGTTGGCGATTAAATGCTGACTCAGTA
TTGTGGGGGGGCCATAAAGTTTTCATGGTGAAACCTGAAGAGCCTTTTCAGCCAGTTAAGGAAGCGACTC
AACTCATGAATGAATTGGTCTACAGCCAGTAGTAAGAATTCCTCGAGCTAGAGCTCGCTGATCAGCCTCG
ACTGTGCCTTCTAGTTGCCAGCCATCTGTTGTTTGCCCCTCCCCCGTGCCTTCCTTGACCCTGGAAGGTG
CCACTCCCACTGTCCTTTCCTAATAAAATGAGGAAATTGCATCGCATTGTCTGAGTAGGTGTCATTCTAT
TCTGGGGGGTGGGGTGGGGCAGGACAGCAAGGGGGAGGATTGGGAAGACAATAGCAGGCATGCTGGGGAG
GTAACCACGTGCGGACCGAGCGGCCGCAGGAACCCCTAGTGATGGAGTTGGCCACTCCCTCTCTGCGCGC
TCGCTCGCTCACTGAGGCCGGGCGACCAAAGGTCGCCCGACGCCCGGGCTTTGCCCGGGCGGCCTCAGTG
AGCGAGCGAGCGCGCAGCTGCCTGCAGGGGCGCCTGATGCGGTATTTTCTCCTTACGCATCTGTGCGGTA
TTTCACACCGCATA
[95 nt withheld, positions 2745-2839]
T
[46 nt withheld, positions 2841-2886]
C
[141 nt withheld, positions 2888-3028]
CCTTTGACGTTGGAGTCCACGTTCTTT
[37 nt withheld, positions 3056-3092]
ACTCTATCTCGGGCTATTCTTTTGATTTATAAGGGATTTTGCCGATTTCGGTCTATTGGTTAAAAAATGA
GCTGATTTAACAAAAATTTAACGCGAATTTTAACAAAATATTAACGTTTACAATTTTGTGGTGCACTCTC
AGTACAATCTGCTCTGATGCCGCATAGTTAAGCCAGCCCCGACACCCGCCAACACCCGCTGACGCGCCCT
GACGGGCTTGTCTGCTCCCGGCATCCGCTTACAGACAAGCTGTGACCGTCTCCGGGAGCTGCATGTGTCA
GAGGTTTTCACCGTCATCACCGAAACGCGCGAGACGAAAGGGCCTCGTGATACGCCTATTTTTATAGGTT
AATGTCATGATAATAATGGTTTCTTAGACGTCAGGTGGCACTTTTCGGGGAAATGTGCGCGGAACCCCTA
TTTGTTTATTTTTCTAAATACATTCAAATATGTATCCGCTCATGAGACAATAACCCTGATAAATGCTTCA
ATAATATTGAAAAAGGAAGAGTATGAGTATTCAACATTTCCGTGTCGCCCTTATTCCCTTTTTTGCGGCA
TTTTGCCTTCCTGTTTTTGCTCACCCAGAAACGCTGGTGAAAGTAAAAGATGCTGAAGATCAGTTGGGTG
CACGAGTGGGTTACATCGAACTGGATCTCAACAGCGGTAAGATCCTTGAGAGTTTTCGCCCCGAAGAACG
TTTTCCAATGATGAGCACTTTTAAAGTTCTGCTATGTGGCGCGGTATTATCCCGTATTGACGCCGGGCAA
GAGCAACTCGGTCGCCGCATACACTATTCTCAGAATGACTTGGTTGAGTACTCACCAGTCACAGAAAAGC
ATCTTACGGATGGCATGACAGTAAGAGAATTATGCAGTGCTGCCATAACCATGAGTGATAACACTGCGGC
CAACTTACTTCTGACAACGATCGGAGGACCGAAGGAGCTAACCGCTTTTTTGCACAACATGGGGGATCAT
GTAACTCGCCTTGATCGTTGGGAACCGGAGCTGAATGAAGCCATACCAAACGACGAGCGTGACACCACGA
TGCCTGTAGCAATGGCAACAACGTTGCGCAAACTATTAACTGGCGAACTACTTACTCTAGCTTCCCGGCA
ACAATTAATAGACTGGATGGAGGCGGATAAAGTTGCAGGACCACTTCTGCGCTCGGCCCTTCCGGCTGGC
TGGTTTATTGCTGATAAATCTGGAGCCGGTGAGCGTGGAAGCCGCGGTATCATTGCAGCACTGGGGCCAG
ATGGTAAGCCCTCCCGTATCGTAGTTATCTACACGACGGGGAGTCAGGCAACTATGGATGAACGAAATAG
ACAGATCGCTGAGATAGGTGCCTCACTGATTAAGCATTGGTAACTGTCAGACCAAGTTTACTCATATATA
CTTTAGATTGATTTAAAACTTCATTTTTAATTTAAAAGGATCTAGGTGAAGATCCTTTTTGATAATCTCA
TGACCAAAATCCCTTAACGTGAGTTTTCGTTCCACTGAGCGTCAGACCCCGTAGAAAAGATCAAAGGATC
TTCTTGAGATCCTTTTTTTCTGCGCGTAATCTGCTGCTTGCAAACAAAAAAACCACCGCTACCAGCGGTG
GTTTGTTTGCCGGATCAAGAGCTACCAACTCTTTTTCCGAAGGTAACTGGCTTCAGCAGAGCGCAGATAC
CAAATACTGTTCTTCTAGTGTAGCCGTAGTTAGGCCACCACTTCAAGAACTCTGTAGCACCGCCTACATA
CCTCGCTCTGCTAATCCTGTTACCAGTGGCTGCTGCCAGTGGCGATAAGTCGTGTCTTACCGGGTTGGAC
TCAAGACGATAGTTACCGGATAAGGCGCAGCGGTCGGGCTGAACGGGGGGTTCGTGCACACAGCCCAGCT
TGGAGCGAACGACCTACACCGAACTGAGATACCTACAGCGTGAGCTATGAGAAAGCGCCACGCTTCCCGA
AGGGAGAAAGGCGGACAGGTATCCGGTAAGCGGCAGGGTCGGAACAGGAGAGCGCACGAGGGAGCTTCCA
GGGGGAAACGCCTGGTATCTTTATAGTCCTGTCGGGTTTCGCCACCTCTGACTTGAGCGTCGATTTTTGT
GATGCTCGTCAGGGGGGCGGAGCCTATGGAAAAACGCCAGCAACGCGGCCTTTTTACGGTTCCTGGCCTT
TTGCTGGCCTTTTGCTCACATGT
